>Addgene plasmid #64993 | pEIGW roGFP2-Orp1 | depositor full sequence | sequence record 109857 | pEIGW roGFP2-Orp1 sequence 10064 bps
TTGGAAGGGCTAATTCACTCCCAAAGAAGACAAGATATCCTTGATCTGTGGATCTACCACACACAAGGCT
ACTTCCCTGATTAGCAGAACTACACACCAGGGCCAGGGGTCAGATATCCACTGACCTTTGGATGGTGCTA
CAAGCTAGTACCAGTTGAGCCAGATAAGGTAGAAGAGGCCAATAAAGGAGAGAACACCAGCTTGTTACAC
CCTGTGAGCCTGCATGGGATGGATGACCCGGAGAGAGAAGTGTTAGAGTGGAGGTTTGACAGCCGCCTAG
CATTTCATCACGTGGCCCGAGAGCTGCATCCGGAGTACTTCAAGAACTGCTGATATCGAGCTTGCTACAA
GGGACTTTCCGCTGGGGACTTTCCAGGGAGGCGTGGCCTGGGCGGGACTGGGGAGTGGCGAGCCCTCAGA
TCCTGCATATAAGCAGCTGCTTTTTGCCTGTACTGGGTCTCTCTGGTTAGACCAGATCTGAGCCTGGGAG
CTCTCTGGCTAACTAGGGAACCCACTGCTTAAGCCTCAATAAAGCTTGCCTTGAGTGCTTCAAGTAGTGT
GTGCCCGTCTGTTGTGTGACTCTGGTAACTAGAGATCCCTCAGACCCTTTTAGTCAGTGTGGAAAATCTC
TAGCAGTGGCGCCCGAACAGGGACTTGAAAGCGAAAGGGAAACCAGAGGAGCTCTCTCGACGCAGGACTC
GGCTTGCTGAAGCGCGCACGGCAAGAGGCGAGGGGCGGCGACTGGTGAGTACGCCAAAAATTTTGACTAG
CGGAGGCTAGAAGGAGAGAGATGGGTGCGAGAGCGTCAGTATTAAGCGGGGGAGAATTAGATCGCGATGG
GAAAAAATTCGGTTAAGGCCAGGGGGAAAGAAAAAATATAAATTAAAACATATAGTATGGGCAAGCAGGG
AGCTAGAACGATTCGCAGTTAATCCTGGCCTGTTAGAAACATCAGAAGGCTGTAGACAAATACTGGGACA
GCTACAACCATCCCTTCAGACAGGATCAGAAGAACTTAGATCATTATATAATACAGTAGCAACCCTCTAT
TGTGTGCATCAAAGGATAGAGATAAAAGACACCAAGGAAGCTTTAGACAAGATAGAGGAAGAGCAAAACA
AAAGTAAGACCACCGCACAGCAAGCGGCCGGCCGCTGATCTTCAGACCTGGAGGAGGAGATATGAGGGAC
AATTGGAGAAGTGAATTATATAAATATAAAGTAGTAAAAATTGAACCATTAGGAGTAGCACCCACCAAGG
CAAAGAGAAGAGTGGTGCAGAGAGAAAAAAGAGCAGTGGGAATAGGAGCTTTGTTCCTTGGGTTCTTGGG
AGCAGCAGGAAGCACTATGGGCGCAGCGTCAATGACGCTGACGGTACAGGCCAGACAATTATTGTCTGGT
ATAGTGCAGCAGCAGAACAATTTGCTGAGGGCTATTGAGGCGCAACAGCATCTGTTGCAACTCACAGTCT
GGGGCATCAAGCAGCTCCAGGCAAGAATCCTGGCTGTGGAAAGATACCTAAAGGATCAACAGCTCCTGGG
GATTTGGGGTTGCTCTGGAAAACTCATTTGCACCACTGCTGTGCCTTGGAATGCTAGTTGGAGTAATAAA
TCTCTGGAACAGATTTGGAATCACACGACCTGGATGGAGTGGGACAGAGAAATTAACAATTACACAAGCT
TAATACACTCCTTAATTGAAGAATCGCAAAACCAGCAAGAAAAGAATGAACAAGAATTATTGGAATTAGA
TAAATGGGCAAGTTTGTGGAATTGGTTTAACATAACAAATTGGCTGTGGTATATAAAATTATTCATAATG
ATAGTAGGAGGCTTGGTAGGTTTAAGAATAGTTTTTGCTGTACTTTCTATAGTGAATAGAGTTAGGCAGG
GATATTCACCATTATCGTTTCAGACCCACCTCCCAACCCCGAGGGGACCCGACAGGCCCGAAGGAATAGA
AGAAGAAGGTGGAGAGAGAGACAGAGACAGATCCATTCGATTAGTGAACGGATCTCGACGGTATCGGTTA
ACTTTTAAAAGAAAAGGGGGGATTGGGGGGTACAGTGCAGGGGAAAGAATAGTAGACATAATAGCAACAG
ACATACAAACTAAAGAATTACAAAAACAAATTACAAAAATTCAAAATTTTATCGATCACGAGACTAGCCT
CGAGAAGCTTGATCGATGGCTCCGGTGCCCGTCAGTGGGCAGAGCGCACATCGCCCACAGTCCCCGAGAA
GTTGGGGGGAGGGGTCGGCAATTGAACCGGTGCCTAGAGAAGGTGGCGCGGGGTAAACTGGGAAAGTGAT
GTCGTGTACTGGCTCCGCCTTTTTCCCGAGGGTGGGGGAGAACCGTATATAAGTGCAGTAGTCGCCGTGA
ACGTTCTTTTTCGCAACGGGTTTGCCGCCAGAACACAGGTGTCGTGACGCGGATCGGGATCGGCCTTTAC
GGCCGGTTACCCGGGCCACCATGGCAGTGAGCAAGGGCGAGGAGCTGTTCACCGGGGTGGTGCCCATCCT
GGTCGAGCTGGACGGCGACGTAAACGGCCACAAGTTCAGCGTGTCCGGCGAGGGCGAGGGCGATGCCACC
TACGGCAAGCTGACCCTGAAGTTCATCTCCACCACCGGCAAGCTGCCCGTGCCCTGGCCCACCCTCGTGA
CCACCCTGACCTACGGCGTGCAGTGCTTCAGCCGCTACCCCGACCACATGAAGCAGCACGACTTCTTCAA
GTCCGCCATGCCCGAAGGCTACGTCCAGGAGCGCACCATCTTCTTCAAGGACGACGGCAACTACAAGACC
CGCGCCGAGGTGAAGTTCGAGGGCGACACCCTGGTGAACCGCATCGAGCTGAAGGGCATCGACTTCAAGG
AGGACGGCAACATCCTGGGGCACAAGCTGGAGTACAACTACAACTGCCACAACGTCTATATCATGGCCGA
CAAGCAGAAGAACGGCATCAAGGTGAACTTCAAGATCCGCCACAACATCGAGGACGGCAGCGTGCAGCTC
GCCGACCACTACCAGCAGAACACCCCCATCGGCGACGGCCCCGTGCTGCTGCCCGACAACCACTACCTGA
GCACCTGCTCCGCCCTGAGCAAAGACCCCAACGAGAAGCGCGATCACATGGTCCTGCTGGAGTTCGTGAC
CGCCGCCGGGATCACTCTCGGCATGGACGAGCTGTACAAGACTAGTGGTGGTTCAGGTGGTGGTGGTTCA
GGTGGTGGTGGTTCAGGTGGAGGAGGATCAGGAGGAGGAGGATCAGGAGGAGGAGGATCAGGAGGAGAAT
TCGATATCTCAGAATTCTATAAGCTAGCACCTGTTGACAAGAAAGGCCAACCATTCCCCTTCGACCAATT
AAAGGGAAAAGTGGTGCTTATCGTTAATGTTGCCTCCAAATGTGGATTCACTCCTCAATACAAAGAACTA
GAGGCCTTGTACAAACGTTATAAGGACGAAGGATTTACCATCATCGGGTTCCCATGCAACCAGTTTGGCC
ACCAAGAACCTGGCTCTGATGAAGAAATTGCCCAGTTCTGCCAACTGAACTATGGCGTGACTTTCCCCAT
TATGAAAAAAATTGACGTTAATGGTGGCAATGAGGACCCTGTTTACAAGTTTTTGAAGAGCCAAAAATCC
GGTATGTTGGGCTTGAGAGGTATCAAATGGAATTTTGAAAAATTCTTAGTCGATAAAAAGGGTAAAGTGT
ACGAAAGATACTCTTCACTAACCAAACCTTCTTCGTTGTCCGAAACCATCGAAGAACTTTTGAAAGAGGT
GGAAGGCCGCGACTCTAGCTAGTCGAGCTCAACTTCGAATTCGATATCAAGCTTATCGCGATACCGTCGA
CCTCGAGGGAATTCCGATAATCAACCTCTGGATTACAAAATTTGTGAAAGATTGACTGGTATTCTTAACT
ATGTTGCTCCTTTTACGCTATGTGGATACGCTGCTTTAATGCCTTTGTATCATGCTATTGCTTCCCGTAT
GGCTTTCATTTTCTCCTCCTTGTATAAATCCTGGTTGCTGTCTCTTTATGAGGAGTTGTGGCCCGTTGTC
AGGCAACGTGGCGTGGTGTGCACTGTGTTTGCTGACGCAACCCCCACTGGTTGGGGCATTGCCACCACCT
GTCAGCTCCTTTCCGGGACTTTCGCTTTCCCCCTCCCTATTGCCACGGCGGAACTCATCGCCGCCTGCCT
TGCCCGCTGCTGGACAGGGGCTCGGCTGTTGGGCACTGACAATTCCGTGGTGTTGTCGGGGAAGCTGACG
TCCTTTCCATGGCTGCTCGCCTGTGTTGCCACCTGGATTCTGCGCGGGACGTCCTTCTGCTACGTCCCTT
CGGCCCTCAATCCAGCGGACCTTCCTTCCCGCGGCCTGCTGCCGGCTCTGCGGCCTCTTCCGCGTCTTCG
CCTTCGCCCTCAGACGAGTCGGATCTCCCTTTGGGCCGCCTCCCCGCATCGGGAATTCGAGCTCGGTCGA
GGCTAGTCTTGCAGAGCTCGGTACCTTTAAGACCAATGACTTACAAGGCAGCTGTAGATCTTAGCCACTT
TTTAAAAGAAAAGGGGGGACTGGAAGGGCTAATTCACTCCCAACGAAGACAAGATGGGATCAATTCACCA
TGGGAATAACTTCGTATAGCATACATTATACGAAGTTATGCTGCTTTTTGCTTGTACTGGGTCTCTCTGG
TTAGACCAGATCTGAGCCTGGGAGCTCTCTGGCTAACTAGGGAACCCACTGCTTAAGCCTCAATAAAGCT
TGCCTTGAGTGCTTCAAGTAGTGTGTGCCCGTCTGTTGTGTGACTCTGGTAACTAGAGATCCCTCAGACC
CTTTTAGTCAGTGTGGAAAATCTCTAGCAGCATCTAGAATTAATTCCGTGTATTCTATAGTGTCACCTAA
ATCGTATGTGTATGATACATAAGGTTATGTATTAATTGTAGCCGCGTTCTAACGACAATATGTACAAGCC
TAATTGTGTAGCATCTGGCTTACTGAAGCAGACCCTATCATCTCTCTCGTAAACTGCCGTCAGAGTCGGT
TTGGTTGGACGAACCTTCTGAGTTTCTGGTAACGCCGTCCCGCACCCGGAAATGGTCAGCGAACCAATCA
GCAGGGTCATCGCTAGCCAGATCCTCTACGCCGGACGCATCGTGGCCGGCATCACCGGCGCCACAGGTGC
GGTTGCTGGCGCCTATATCGCCGACATCACCGATGGGGAAGATCGGGCTCGCCACTTCGGGCTCATGAGC
GCTTGTTTCGGCGTGGGTATGGTGGCAGGCCCCGTGGCCGGGGGACTGTTGGGCGCCATCTCCTTGCATG
CACCATTCCTTGCGGCGGCGGTGCTCAACGGCCTCAACCTACTACTGGGCTGCTTCCTAATGCAGGAGTC
GCATAAGGGAGAGCGTCGAATGGTGCACTCTCAGTACAATCTGCTCTGATGCCGCATAGTTAAGCCAGCC
CCGACACCCGCCAACACCCGCTGACGCGCCCTGACGGGCTTGTCTGCTCCCGGCATCCGCTTACAGACAA
GCTGTGACCGTCTCCGGGAGCTGCATGTGTCAGAGGTTTTCACCGTCATCACCGAAACGCGCGAGACGAA
AGGGCCTCGTGATACGCCTATTTTTATAGGTTAATGTCATGATAATAATGGTTTCTTAGACGTCAGGTGG
CACTTTTCGGGGAAATGTGCGCGGAACCCCTATTTGTTTATTTTTCTAAATACATTCAAATATGTATCCG
CTCATGAGACAATAACCCTGATAAATGCTTCAATAATATTGAAAAAGGAAGAGTATGAGTATTCAACATT
TCCGTGTCGCCCTTATTCCCTTTTTTGCGGCATTTTGCCTTCCTGTTTTTGCTCACCCAGAAACGCTGGT
GAAAGTAAAAGATGCTGAAGATCAGTTGGGTGCACGAGTGGGTTACATCGAACTGGATCTCAACAGCGGT
AAGATCCTTGAGAGTTTTCGCCCCGAAGAACGTTTTCCAATGATGAGCACTTTTAAAGTTCTGCTATGTG
GCGCGGTATTATCCCGTATTGACGCCGGGCAAGAGCAACTCGGTCGCCGCATACACTATTCTCAGAATGA
CTTGGTTGAGTACTCACCAGTCACAGAAAAGCATCTTACGGATGGCATGACAGTAAGAGAATTATGCAGT
GCTGCCATAACCATGAGTGATAACACTGCGGCCAACTTACTTCTGACAACGATCGGAGGACCGAAGGAGC
TAACCGCTTTTTTGCACAACATGGGGGATCATGTAACTCGCCTTGATCGTTGGGAACCGGAGCTGAATGA
AGCCATACCAAACGACGAGCGTGACACCACGATGCCTGTAGCAATGGCAACAACGTTGCGCAAACTATTA
ACTGGCGAACTACTTACTCTAGCTTCCCGGCAACAATTAATAGACTGGATGGAGGCGGATAAAGTTGCAG
GACCACTTCTGCGCTCGGCCCTTCCGGCTGGCTGGTTTATTGCTGATAAATCTGGAGCCGGTGAGCGTGG
GTCTCGCGGTATCATTGCAGCACTGGGGCCAGATGGTAAGCCCTCCCGTATCGTAGTTATCTACACGACG
GGGAGTCAGGCAACTATGGATGAACGAAATAGACAGATCGCTGAGATAGGTGCCTCACTGATTAAGCATT
GGTAACTGTCAGACCAAGTTTACTCATATATACTTTAGATTGATTTAAAACTTCATTTTTAATTTAAAAG
GATCTAGGTGAAGATCCTTTTTGATAATCTCATGACCAAAATCCCTTAACGTGAGTTTTCGTTCCACTGA
GCGTCAGACCCCGTAGAAAAGATCAAAGGATCTTCTTGAGATCCTTTTTTTCTGCGCGTAATCTGCTGCT
TGCAAACAAAAAAACCACCGCTACCAGCGGTGGTTTGTTTGCCGGATCAAGAGCTACCAACTCTTTTTCC
GAAGGTAACTGGCTTCAGCAGAGCGCAGATACCAAATACTGTCCTTCTAGTGTAGCCGTAGTTAGGCCAC
CACTTCAAGAACTCTGTAGCACCGCCTACATACCTCGCTCTGCTAATCCTGTTACCAGTGGCTGCTGCCA
GTGGCGATAAGTCGTGTCTTACCGGGTTGGACTCAAGACGATAGTTACCGGATAAGGCGCAGCGGTCGGG
CTGAACGGGGGGTTCGTGCACACAGCCCAGCTTGGAGCGAACGACCTACACCGAACTGAGATACCTACAG
CGTGAGCATTGAGAAAGCGCCACGCTTCCCGAAGGGAGAAAGGCGGACAGGTATCCGGTAAGCGGCAGGG
TCGGAACAGGAGAGCGCACGAGGGAGCTTCCAGGGGGAAACGCCTGGTATCTTTATAGTCCTGTCGGGTT
TCGCCACCTCTGACTTGAGCGTCGATTTTTGTGATGCTCGTCAGGGGGGCGGAGCCTATGGAAAAACGCC
AGCAACGCGGCCTTTTTACGGTTCCTGGCCTTTTGCTGGCCTTTTGCTCACATGTTCTTTCCTGCGTTAT
CCCCTGATTCTGTGGATAACCGTATTACCGCCTTTGAGTGAGCTGATACCGCTCGCCGCAGCCGAACGAC
CGAGCGCAGCGAGTCAGTGAGCGAGGAAGCGGAAGAGCGCCCAATACGCAAACCGCCTCTCCCCGCGCGT
TGGCCGATTCATTAATGCAGCTGTGGAATGTGTGTCAGTTAGGGTGTGGAAAGTCCCCAGGCTCCCCAGC
AGGCAGAAGTATGCAAAGCATGCATCTCAATTAGTCAGCAACCAGGTGTGGAAAGTCCCCAGGCTCCCCA
GCAGGCAGAAGTATGCAAAGCATGCATCTCAATTAGTCAGCAACCATAGTCCCGCCCCTAACTCCGCCCA
TCCCGCCCCTAACTCCGCCCAGTTCCGCCCATTCTCCGCCCCATGGCTGACTAATTTTTTTTATTTATGC
AGAGGCCGAGGCCGCCTCGGCCTCTGAGCTATTCCAGAAGTAGTGAGGAGGCTTTTTTGGAGGCCTAGGC
TTTTGCAAAAAGCTTGGACACAAGACAGGCTTGCGAGATATGTTTGAGAATACCACTTTATCCCGCGTCA
GGGAGAGGCAGTGCGTAAAAAGACGCGGACTCATGTGAAATACTGGTTTTTAGTGCGCCAGATCTCTATA
ATCTCGCGCAACCTATTTTCCCCTCGAACACTTTTTAAGCCGTAGATAAACAGGCTGGGACACTTCACAT
GAGCGAAAAATACATCGTCACCTGGGACATGTTGCAGATCCATGCACGTAAACTCGCAAGCCGACTGATG
CCTTCTGAACAATGGAAAGGCATTATTGCCGTAAGCCGTGGCGGTCTGTACCGGGTGCGTTACTGGCGCG
TGAACTGGGTATTCGTCATGTCGATACCGTTTGTATTTCCAGCTACGATCACGACAACCAGCGCGAGCTT
AAAGTGCTGAAACGCGCAGAAGGCGATGGCGAAGGCTTCATCGTTATTGATGACCTGGTGGATACCGGTG
GTACTGCGGTTGCGATTCGTGAAATGTATCCAAAAGCGCACTTTGTCACCATCTTCGCAAAACCGGCTGG
TCGTCCGCTGGTTGATGACTATGTTGTTGATATCCCGCAAGATACCTGGATTGAACAGCCGTGGGATATG
GGCGTCGTATTCGTCCCGCCAATCTCCGGTCGCTAATCTTTTCAACGCCTGGCACTGCCGGGCGTTGTTC
TTTTTAACTTCAGGCGGGTTACAATAGTTTCCAGTAAGTATTCTGGAGGCTGCATCCATGACACAGGCAA
ACCTGAGCGAAACCCTGTTCAAACCCCGCTTTAAACATCCTGAAACCTCGACGCTAGTCCGCCGCTTTAA
TCACGGCGCACAACCGCCTGTGCAGTCGGCCCTTGATGGTAAAACCATCCCTCACTGGTATCGCATGATT
AACCGTCTGATGTGGATCTGGCGCGGCATTGACCCACGCGAAATCCTCGACGTCCAGGCACGTATTGTGA
TGAGCGATGCCGAACGTACCGACGATGATTTATACGATACGGTGATTGGCTACCGTGGCGGCAACTGGAT
TTATGAGTGGGCCCCGGATCTTTGTGAAGGAACCTTACTTCTGTGGTGTGACATAATTGGACAAACTACC
TACAGAGATTTAAAGCTCTAAGGTAAATATAAAATTTTTAAGTGTATAATGTGTTAAACTACTGATTCTA
ATTGTTTGTGTATTTTAGATTCCAACCTATGGAACTGATGAATGGGAGCAGTGGTGGAATGCCTTTAATG
AGGAAAACCTGTTTTGCTCAGAAGAAATGCCATCTAGTGATGATGAGGCTACTGCTGACTCTCAACATTC
TACTCCTCCAAAAAAGAAGAGAAAGGTAGAAGACCCCAAGGACTTTCCTTCAGAATTGCTAAGTTTTTTG
AGTCATGCTGTGTTTAGTAATAGAACTCTTGCTTGCTTTGCTATTTACACCACAAAGGAAAAAGCTGCAC
TGCTATACAAGAAAATTATGGAAAAATATTCTGTAACCTTTATAAGTAGGCATAACAGTTATAATCATAA
CATACTGTTTTTTCTTACTCCACACAGGCATAGAGTGTCTGCTATTAATAACTATGCTCAAAAATTGTGT
ACCTTTAGCTTTTTAATTTGTAAAGGGGTTAATAAGGAATATTTGATGTATAGTGCCTTGACTAGAGATC
ATAATCAGCCATACCACATTTGTAGAGGTTTTACTTGCTTTAAAAAACCTCCCACACCTCCCCCTGAACC
TGAAACATAAAATGAATGCAATTGTTGTTGTTAACTTGTTTATTGCAGCTTATAATGGTTACAAATAAAG
CAATAGCATCACAAATTTCACAAATAAAGCATTTTTTTCACTGCATTCTAGTTGTGGTTTGTCCAAACTC
ATCAATGTATCTTATCATGTCTGGATCAACTGGATAACTCAAGCTAACCAAAATCATCCCAAACTTCCCA
CCCCATACCCTATTACCACTGCCAATTACCTAGTGGTTTCATTTACTCTAAACCTGTGATTCCTCTGAAT
TATTTTCATTTTAAAGAAATTGTATTTGTTAAATATGTACTACAAACTTAGTAG
Features (pLannotate 1.2.2; 32 found; start..end, strand, type, name):
      1..330     +  CDS            nef (fragment): NEF_HV1BR - Experimental evidence at protein level: Swiss-Prot protein existence level 1. Extracellular Nef protein targets CD4(+) T-lymphocytes for apoptosis by interacting with CXCR4 surface receptors (PubMed:14990729). From Human immunodeficiency virus type 1 group M subtype B (isolate BRU/LAI) (HIV-1).
    378..635     +  LTR            5' LTR (truncated): truncated 5' long terminal repeat (LTR) from HIV-1
    682..807     +  misc_feature   HIV-1 Ψ: packaging signal of human immunodeficiency virus type 1
    791..1129    +  CDS            HIV-1 gag (fragment): gag protein from human immunodeficiency virus 1; gag
   1304..1537    +  misc_feature   RRE: The Rev response element (RRE) of HIV-1 allows for Rev-dependent mRNA export from the nucleus to the cytoplasm.
   1914..2014    +  CDS            Rev (fragment): human immunodeficiency virus 1 (HIV-1) Rev protein; rev; enhances nuclear export of unspliced and incompletely spliced viral mRNAs
   2033..2150    +  misc_feature   cPPT/CTS: central polypurine tract and central termination sequence of HIV-1
   2207..2418    +  promoter       EF-1α core promoter: core promoter for human elongation factor EF-1α
   2477..3190    +  CDS            EGFP: the original enhanced GFP (Yang et al., 1996) mammalian codon-optimized
   3296..3784    +  CDS            HYR1: GPX3_YEAST - Also known as GPX3 From Saccharomyces cerevisiae (strain ATCC 204508 / S288c) (Baker's yeast).
   3817..3859    +  misc_feature   MCS (fragment): pBluescript multiple cloning site
   3869..4457    +  misc_feature   WPRE: woodchuck hepatitis virus posttranscriptional regulatory element
   4501..4605    +  CDS            nef (fragment): NEF_HV1LA - Experimental evidence at protein level: Swiss-Prot protein existence level 1. Extracellular Nef protein targets CD4(+) T-lymphocytes for apoptosis by interacting with CXCR4 surface receptors. From Human immunodeficiency virus type 1 group M subtype B (isolate Lai) (HIV-1).
   4626..4659    +  protein_bind   loxP: Cre-mediated recombination occurs in the 8-bp core sequence (GCATACAT). Cre recombinase
   4679..4859    +  LTR            5' LTR (truncated): truncated 5' long terminal repeat (LTR) from HIV-1
   4884..4902    -  promoter       SP6 promoter: promoter for bacteriophage SP6 RNA polymerase
   5130..5409    +  CDS            TcR (fragment): tetracycline efflux protein; tet; confers resistance to tetracycline
   5410..5458    -  misc_feature   bom (fragment): basis of mobility region from pBR322
   5560..5595    -  CDS            rop (fragment): Rop protein, which maintains plasmids at low copy number; rop
   5690..5794    +  promoter       AmpR promoter: bla
   5795..6655    +  CDS            AmpR: β-lactamase; bla; confers resistance to ampicillin, carbenicillin, and related antibiotics
   6826..7414    +  rep_origin     ori: high-copy-number ColE1/pMB1/pBR322/pUC origin of replication
   7597..7653    +  CDS            lacI (fragment): lac repressor; lacI; The lac repressor binds to the lac operator to inhibit transcription in E. coli. This inhibition can be relieved by adding lactose or isopropyl-β-D-thiogalactopyranoside (IPTG).
   7660..7989    +  promoter       SV40 promoter: SV40 enhancer and early promoter
   8189..8308    +  CDS            gpt (fragment): XGPT_ECOLI - Also known as gpp, gxu. Experimental evidence at protein level: Swiss-Prot protein existence level 1. Purine salvage pathway enzyme that catalyzes the transfer of the ribosyl-5-phosphate group from 5-phospho-alpha-D-ribose 1- diphosphate (PRPP) to the N9 position of the 6-oxopurines guanine and xanthine to form the corresponding ribonucleotides GMP (guanosine 5'- monophosphate) and XMP (xanthosine 5'-monophosphate), with the release of PPi. To a lesser extent, also acts on hypoxanthine (PubMed:9100006, PubMed:3886014). Does not ribophosphorylate adenine (PubMed:3886014). From Esch
   8308..8643    +  CDS            gpt (fragment): XGPT_ECOLI - Also known as gpp, gxu. Experimental evidence at protein level: Swiss-Prot protein existence level 1. Purine salvage pathway enzyme that catalyzes the transfer of the ribosyl-5-phosphate group from 5-phospho-alpha-D-ribose 1- diphosphate (PRPP) to the N9 position of the 6-oxopurines guanine and xanthine to form the corresponding ribonucleotides GMP (guanosine 5'- monophosphate) and XMP (xanthosine 5'-monophosphate), with the release of PPi. To a lesser extent, also acts on hypoxanthine (PubMed:9100006, PubMed:3886014). Does not ribophosphorylate adenine (PubMed:3886014). From Esch
   8738..9043    +  CDS            frsA (fragment): FRSA_ECOLI - Also known as yafA. Experimental evidence at protein level: Swiss-Prot protein existence level 1. Catalyzes the hydrolysis of esters (PubMed:15808744). Displays esterase activity toward pNP-butyrate (PubMed:15808744). May stimulate mixed-acid fermentation by acting as a fermentation/respiration switch that down-regulates respiration and up- regulates fermentation rates (PubMed:15169777). From Escherichia coli (strain K12).
   9047..9121    +  CDS            small t antigen (fragment): SV40 (simian virus 40) small t antigen
   9123..9188    +  intron         small t intron: SV40 (simian virus 40) small t antigen intron
   9318..9338    +  CDS            SV40 NLS: nuclear localization signal of SV40 (simian virus 40) large T antigen
   9657..9740    +  CDS            large T antigen (fragment): large T antigen from SV40 (simian virus 40)
   9763..9897    +  polyA_signal   SV40 poly(A) signal: SV40 polyadenylation signal
