>Addgene plasmid #64993 | pEIGW roGFP2-Orp1 | addgene full sequence | sequence record 266708 | Addgene NGS Result
TTGGAAGGGCTAATTCACTCCCAAAGAAGACAAGATATCCTTGATCTGTGGATCTACCACACACAAGGCT
ACTTCCCTGATTAGCAGAACTACACACCAGGGCCAGGGGTCAGATATCCACTGACCTTTGGATGGTGCTA
CAAGCTAGTACCAGTTGAGCCAGATAAGGTAGAAGAGGCCAATAAAGGAGAGAACACCAGCTTGTTACAC
CCTGTGAGCCTGCATGGGATGGATGACCCGGAGAGAGAAGTGTTAGAGTGGAGGTTTGACAGCCGCCTAG
CATTTCATCACGTGGCCCGAGAGCTGCATCCGGAGTACTTCAAGAACTGCTGATATCGAGCTTGCTACAA
GGGACTTTCCGCTGGGGACTTTCCAGGGAGGCGTGGCCTGGGCGGGACTGGGGAGTGGCGAGCCCTCAGA
TCCTGCATATAAGCAGCTGCTTTTTGCCTGTACTGGGTCTCTCTGGTTAGACCAGATCTGAGCCTGGGAG
CTCTCTGGCTAACTAGGGAACCCACTGCTTAAGCCTCAATAAAGCTTGCCTTGAGTGCTTCAAGTAGTGT
GTGCCCGTCTGTTGTGTGACTCTGGTAACTAGAGATCCCTCAGACCCTTTTAGTCAGTGTGGAAAATCTC
TAGCAGTGGCGCCCGAACAGGGACTTGAAAGCGAAAGGGAAACCAGAGGAGCTCTCTCGACGCAGGACTC
GGCTTGCTGAAGCGCGCACGGCAAGAGGCGAGGGGCGGCGACTGGTGAGTACGCCAAAAATTTTGACTAG
CGGAGGCTAGAAGGAGAGAGATGGGTGCGAGAGCGTCAGTATTAAGCGGGGGAGAATTAGATCGCGATGG
GAAAAAATTCGGTTAAGGCCAGGGGGAAAGAAAAAATATAAATTAAAACATATAGTATGGGCAAGCAGGG
AGCTAGAACGATTCGCAGTTAATCCTGGCCTGTTAGAAACATCAGAAGGCTGTAGACAAATACTGGGACA
GCTACAACCATCCCTTCAGACAGGATCAGAAGAACTTAGATCATTATATAATACAGTAGCAACCCTCTAT
TGTGTGCATCAAAGGATAGAGATAAAAGACACCAAGGAAGCTTTAGACAAGATAGAGGAAGAGCAAAACA
AAAGTAAGACCACCGCACAGCAAGCGGCCGGCCGCTGATCTTCAGACCTGGAGGAGGAGATATGAGGGAC
AATTGGAGAAGTGAATTATATAAATATAAAGTAGTAAAAATTGAACCATTAGGAGTAGCACCCACCAAGG
CAAAGAGAAGAGTGGTGCAGAGAGAAAAAAGAGCAGTGGGAATAGGAGCTTTGTTCCTTGGGTTCTTGGG
AGCAGCAGGAAGCACTATGGGCGCAGCGTCAATGACGCTGACGGTACAGGCCAGACAATTATTGTCTGGT
ATAGTGCAGCAGCAGAACAATTTGCTGAGGGCTATTGAGGCGCAACAGCATCTGTTGCAACTCACAGTCT
GGGGCATCAAGCAGCTCCAGGCAAGAATCCTGGCTGTGGAAAGATACCTAAAGGATCAACAGCTCCTGGG
GATTTGGGGTTGCTCTGGAAAACTCATTTGCACCACTGCTGTGCCTTGGAATGCTAGTTGGAGTAATAAA
TCTCTGGAACAGATTTGGAATCACACGACCTGGATGGAGTGGGACAGAGAAATTAACAATTACACAAGCT
TAATACACTCCTTAATTGAAGAATCGCAAAACCAGCAAGAAAAGAATGAACAAGAATTATTGGAATTAGA
TAAATGGGCAAGTTTGTGGAATTGGTTTAACATAACAAATTGGCTGTGGTATATAAAATTATTCATAATG
ATAGTAGGAGGCTTGGTAGGTTTAAGAATAGTTTTTGCTGTACTTTCTATAGTGAATAGAGTTAGGCAGG
GATATTCACCATTATCGTTTCAGACCCACCTCCCAACCCCGAGGGGACCCGACAGGCCCGAAGGAATAGA
AGAAGAAGGTGGAGAGAGAGACAGAGACAGATCCATTCGATTAGTGAACGGATCTCGACGGTATCGGTTA
ACTTTTAAAAGAAAAGGGGGGATTGGGGGGTACAGTGCAGGGGAAAGAATAGTAGACATAATAGCAACAG
ACATACAAACTAAAGAATTACAAAAACAAATTACAAAAATTCAAAATTTTATCGATCACGAGACTAGCCT
CGAGAAGCTTGATCGATGGCTCCGGTGCCCGTCAGTGGGCAGAGCGCACATCGCCCACAGTCCCCGAGAA
GTTGGGGGGAGGGGTCGGCAATTGAACCGGTGCCTAGAGAAGGTGGCGCGGGGTAAACTGGGAAAGTGAT
GTCGTGTACTGGCTCCGCCTTTTTCCCGAGGGTGGGGGAGAACCGTATATAAGTGCAGTAGTCGCCGTGA
ACGTTCTTTTTCGCAACGGGTTTGCCGCCAGAACACAGGTGTCGTGACGCGGATCGGGATCGGCCTTTAC
GGCCGGTTACCCGGGCCACCATGGCAGTGAGCAAGGGCGAGGAGCTGTTCACCGGGGTGGTGCCCATCCT
GGTCGAGCTGGACGGCGACGTAAACGGCCACAAGTTCAGCGTGTCCGGCGAGGGCGAGGGCGATGCCACC
TACGGCAAGCTGACCCTGAAGTTCATCTCCACCACCGGCAAGCTGCCCGTGCCCTGGCCCACCCTCGTGA
CCACCCTGACCTACGGCGTGCAGTGCTTCAGCCGCTACCCCGACCACATGAAGCAGCACGACTTCTTCAA
GTCCGCCATGCCCGAAGGCTACGTCCAGGAGCGCACCATCTTCTTCAAGGACGACGGCAACTACAAGACC
CGCGCCGAGGTGAAGTTCGAGGGCGACACCCTGGTGAACCGCATCGAGCTGAAGGGCATCGACTTCAAGG
AGGACGGCAACATCCTGGGGCACAAGCTGGAGTACAACTACAACTGCCACAACGTCTATATCATGGCCGA
CAAGCAGAAGAACGGCATCAAGGTGAACTTCAAGATCCGCCACAACATCGAGGACGGCAGCGTGCAGCTC
GCCGACCACTACCAGCAGAACACCCCCATCGGCGACGGCCCCGTGCTGCTGCCCGACAACCACTACCTGA
GCACCTGCTCCGCCCTGAGCAAAGACCCCAACGAGAAGCGCGATCACATGGTCCTGCTGGAGTTCGTGAC
CGCCGCCGGGATCACTCTCGGCATGGACGAGCTGTACAAGACTAGTGGTGGTTCAGGTGGTGGTGGTTCA
GGTGGTGGTGGTTCAGGTGGAGGAGGATCAGGAGGAGGAGGATCAGGAGGAGGAGGATCAGGAGGAGAAT
TCGATATCTCAGAATTCTATAAGCTAGCACCTGTTGACAAGAAAGGCCAACCATTCCCCTTCGACCAATT
AAAGGGAAAAGTGGTGCTTATCGTTAATGTTGCCTCCAAATGTGGATTCACTCCTCAATACAAAGAACTA
GAGGCCTTGTACAAACGTTATAAGGACGAAGGATTTACCATCATCGGGTTCCCATGCAACCAGTTTGGCC
ACCAAGAACCTGGCTCTGATGAAGAAATTGCCCAGTTCTGCCAACTGAACTATGGCGTGACTTTCCCCAT
TATGAAAAAAATTGACGTTAATGGTGGCAATGAGGACCCTGTTTACAAGTTTTTGAAGAGCCAAAAATCC
GGTATGTTGGGCTTGAGAGGTATCAAATGGAATTTTGAAAAATTCTTAGTCGATAAAAAGGGTAAAGTGT
ACGAAAGATACTCTTCACTAACCAAACCTTCTTCGTTGTCCGAAACCATCGAAGAACTTTTGAAAGAGGT
GGAATAGGCGGCCGCGACTCTAGCTAGTCGAGCTCAAGCTTCGAATTCGATATCAAGCTTATCGCGATAC
CGTCGACCTCGAGGGAATTCCGATAATCAACCTCTGGATTACAAAATTTGTGAAAGATTGACTGGTATTC
TTAACTATGTTGCTCCTTTTACGCTATGTGGATACGCTGCTTTAATGCCTTTGTATCATGCTATTGCTTC
CCGTATGGCTTTCATTTTCTCCTCCTTGTATAAATCCTGGTTGCTGTCTCTTTATGAGGAGTTGTGGCCC
GTTGTCAGGCAACGTGGCGTGGTGTGCACTGTGTTTGCTGACGCAACCCCCACTGGTTGGGGCATTGCCA
CCACCTGTCAGCTCCTTTCCGGGACTTTCGCTTTCCCCCTCCCTATTGCCACGGCGGAACTCATCGCCGC
CTGCCTTGCCCGCTGCTGGACAGGGGCTCGGCTGTTGGGCACTGACAATTCCGTGGTGTTGTCGGGGAAG
CTGACGTCCTTTCCATGGCTGCTCGCCTGTGTTGCCACCTGGATTCTGCGCGGGACGTCCTTCTGCTACG
TCCCTTCGGCCCTCAATCCAGCGGACCTTCCTTCCCGCGGCCTGCTGCCGGCTCTGCGGCCTCTTCCGCG
TCTTCGCCTTCGCCCTCAGACGAGTCGGATCTCCCTTTGGGCCGCCTCCCCGCATCGGGAATTCGAGCTC
GGTACCTTTAAGACCAATGACTTACAAGGCAGCTGTAGATCTTAGCCACTTTTTAAAAGAAAAGGGGGGA
CTGGAAGGGCTAATTCACTCCCAACGAAGACAAGATGGGATCAATTCACCATGGGAATAACTTCGTATAG
CATACATTATACGAAGTTATGCTGCTTTTTGCTTGTACTGGGTCTCTCTGGTTAGACCAGATCTGAGCCT
GGGAGCTCTCTGGCTAACTAGGGAACCCACTGCTTAAGCCTCAATAAAGCTTGCCTTGAGTGCTTCAAGT
AGTGTGTGCCCGTCTGTTGTGTGACTCTGGTAACTAGAGATCCCTCAGACCCTTTTAGTCAGTGTGGAAA
ATCTCTAGCAGCATCTAGAATTAATTCCGTGTATTCTATAGTGTCACCTAAATCGTATGTGTATGATACA
TAAGGTTATGTATTAATTGTAGCCGCGTTCTAACGACAATATGTACAAGCCTAATTGTGTAGCATCTGGC
TTACTGAAGCAGACCCTATCATCTCTCTCGTAAACTGCCGTCAGAGTCGGTTTGGTTGGACGAACCTTCT
GAGTTTCTGGTAACGCCGTCCCGCACCCGGAAATGGTCAGCGAACCAATCAGCAGGGTCATCGCTAGCCA
GATCCTCTACGCCGGACGCATCGTGGCCGGCATCACCGGCGCCACAGGTGCGGTTGCTGGCGCCTATATC
GCCGACATCACCGATGGGGAAGATCGGGCTCGCCACTTCGGGCTCATGAGCGCTTGTTTCGGCGTGGGTA
TGGTGGCAGGCCCCGTGGCCGGGGGACTGTTGGGCGCCATCTCCTTGCATGCACCATTCCTTGCGGCGGC
GGTGCTCAACGGCCTCAACCTACTACTGGGCTGCTTCCTAATGCAGGAGTCGCATAAGGGAGAGCGTCGA
ATGGTGCACTCTCAGTACAATCTGCTCTGATGCCGCATAGTTAAGCCAGCCCCGACACCCGCCAACACCC
GCTGACGCGCCCTGACGGGCTTGTCTGCTCCCGGCATCCGCTTACAGACAAGCTGTGACCGTCTCCGGGA
GCTGCATGTGTCAGAGGTTTTCACCGTCATCACCGAAACGCGCGAGACGAAAGGGCCTCGTGATACGCCT
ATTTTTATAGGTTAATGTCATGATAATAATGGTTTCTTAGACGTCAGGTGGCACTTTTCGGGGAAATGTG
CGCGGAACCCCTATTTGTTTATTTTTCTAAATACATTCAAATATGTATCCGCTCATGAGACAATAACCCT
GATAAATGCTTCAATAATATTGAAAAAGGAAGAGTATGAGTATTCAACATTTCCGTGTCGCCCTTATTCC
CTTTTTTGCGGCATTTTGCCTTCCTGTTTTTGCTCACCCAGAAACGCTGGTGAAAGTAAAAGATGCTGAA
GATCAGTTGGGTGCACGAGTGGGTTACATCGAACTGGATCTCAACAGCGGTAAGATCCTTGAGAGTTTTC
GCCCCGAAGAACGTTTTCCAATGATGAGCACTTTTAAAGTTCTGCTATGTGGCGCGGTATTATCCCGTAT
TGACGCCGGGCAAGAGCAACTCGGTCGCCGCATACACTATTCTCAGAATGACTTGGTTGAGTACTCACCA
GTCACAGAAAAGCATCTTACGGATGGCATGACAGTAAGAGAATTATGCAGTGCTGCCATAACCATGAGTG
ATAACACTGCGGCCAACTTACTTCTGACAACGATCGGAGGACCGAAGGAGCTAACCGCTTTTTTGCACAA
CATGGGGGATCATGTAACTCGCCTTGATCGTTGGGAACCGGAGCTGAATGAAGCCATACCAAACGACGAG
CGTGACACCACGATGCCTGTAGCAATGGCAACAACGTTGCGCAAACTATTAACTGGCGAACTACTTACTC
TAGCTTCCCGGCAACAATTAATAGACTGGATGGAGGCGGATAAAGTTGCAGGACCACTTCTGCGCTCGGC
CCTTCCGGCTGGCTGGTTTATTGCTGATAAATCTGGAGCCGGTGAGCGTGGGTCTCGCGGTATCATTGCA
GCACTGGGGCCAGATGGTAAGCCCTCCCGTATCGTAGTTATCTACACGACGGGGAGTCAGGCAACTATGG
ATGAACGAAATAGACAGATCGCTGAGATAGGTGCCTCACTGATTAAGCATTGGTAACTGTCAGACCAAGT
TTACTCATATATACTTTAGATTGATTTAAAACTTCATTTTTAATTTAAAAGGATCTAGGTGAAGATCCTT
TTTGATAATCTCATGACCAAAATCCCTTAACGTGAGTTTTCGTTCCACTGAGCGTCAGACCCCGTAGAAA
AGATCAAAGGATATTCTTGAGATCCTTTTTTTCTGCGCGTAATCTGCTGCTTGCAAACAAAAAAACCACC
GCTACCAGCGGTGGTTTGTTTGCCGGATCAAGAGCTACCAACTCTTTTTCCGAAGGTAACTGGCTTCAGC
AGAGCGCAGATACCAAATACTGTTCTTCTAGTGTAGCCGTAGTTAGGCCACCACTTCAAGAACTCTGTAG
CACCGCCTACATACCTCGCTCTGCTAATCCTGTTACCAGTGGCTGCTGCCAGTGGCGATAAGTCGTGTCT
TACCGGGTTGGACTCAAGACGATAGTTACCGGATAAGGCGCAGCGGTCGGGCTGAACGGGGGGTTCGTGC
ACACAGCCCAGCTTGGAGCGAACGACCTACACCGAACTGAGATACCTACAGCGTGAGCTATGAGAAAGCG
CCACGCTTCCCGAAGGGAGAAAGGCGGACAGGTATCCGGTAAGCGGCAGGGTCGGAACAGGAGAGCGCAC
GAGGGAGCTTCCAGGGGGAAACGCCTGGTATCTTTATAGTCCTGTCGGGTTTCGCCACCTCTGACTTGAG
CGTCGATTTTTGTGATGCTCGTCAGGGGGGCGGAGCCTATGGAAAAACGCCAGCAACGCGGCCTTTTTAC
GGTTCCTGGCCTTTTGCTGGCCTTTTGCTCACATGTTCTTTCCTGCGTTATCCCCTGATTCTGTGGATAA
CCGTATTACCGCCTTTGAGTGAGCTGATACCGCTCGCCGCAGCCGAACGACCGAGCGCAGCGAGTCAGTG
AGCGAGGAAGCGGAAGAGCGCCCAATACGCAAACCGCCTCTCCCCGCGCGTTGGCCGATTCATTAATGCA
GCTGTGGAATGTGTGTCAGTTAGGGTGTGGAAAGTCCCCAGGCTCCCCAGCAGGCAGAAGTATGCAAAGC
ATGCATCTCAATTAGTCAGCAACCAGGTGTGGAAAGTCCCCAGGCTCCCCAGCAGGCAGAAGTATGCAAA
GCATGCATCTCAATTAGTCAGCAACCATAGTCCCGCCCCTAACTCCGCCCATCCCGCCCCTAACTCCGCC
CAGTTCCGCCCATTCTCCGCCCCATGGCTGACTAATTTTTTTTATTTATGCAGAGGCCGAGGCCGCCTCG
GCCTCTGAGCTATTCCAGAAGTAGTGAGGAGGCTTTTTTGGAGGCCTAGGCTTTTGCAAAAAGCTTGGAC
ACAAGACAGGCTTGCGAGATATGTTTGAGAATACCACTTTATCCCGCGTCAGGGAGAGGCAGTGCGTAAA
AAGACGCGGACTCATGTGAAATACTGGTTTTTAGTGCGCCAGATCTCTATAATCTCGCGCAACCTATTTT
CCCCTCGAACACTTTTTAAGCCGTAGATAAACAGGCTGGGACACTTCACATGAGCGAAAAATACATCGTC
ACCTGGGACATGTTGCAGATCCATGCACGTAAACTCGCAAGCCGACTGATGCCTTCTGAACAATGGAAAG
GCATTATTGCCGTAAGCCGTGGCGGTCTGTACCGGGTGCGTTACTGGCGCGTGAACTGGGTATTCGTCAT
GTCGATACCGTTTGTATTTCCAGCTACGATCACGACAACCAGCGCGAGCTTAAAGTGCTGAAACGCGCAG
AAGGCGATGGCGAAGGCTTCATCGTTATTGATGACCTGGTGGATACCGGTGGTACTGCGGTTGCGATTCG
TGAAATGTATCCAAAAGCGCACTTTGTCACCATCTTCGCAAAACCGGCTGGTCGTCCGCTGGTTGATGAC
TATGTTGTTGATATCCCGCAAGATACCTGGATTGAACAGCCGTGGGATATGGGCGTCGTATTCGTCCCGC
CAATCTCCGGTCGCTAATCTTTTCAACGCCTGGCACTGCCGGGCGTTGTTCTTTTTAACTTCAGGCGGGT
TACAATAGTTTCCAGTAAGTATTCTGGAGGCTGCATCCATGACACAGGCAAACCTGAGCGAAACCCTGTT
CAAACCCCGCTTTAAACATCCTGAAACCTCGACGCTAGTCCGCCGCTTTAATCACGGCGCACAACCGCCT
GTGCAGTCGGCCCTTGATGGTAAAACCATCCCTCACTGGTATCGCATGATTAACCGTCTGATGTGGATCT
GGCGCGGCATTGACCCACGCGAAATCCTCGACGTCCAGGCACGTATTGTGATGAGCGATGCCGAACGTAC
CGACGATGATTTATACGATACGGTGATTGGCTACCGTGGCGGCAACTGGATTTATGAGTGGGCCCCGGAT
CTTTGTGAAGGAACCTTACTTCTGTGGTGTGACATAATTGGACAAACTACCTACAGAGATTTAAAGCTCT
AAGGTAAATATAAAATTTTTAAGTGTATAATGTGTTAAACTACTGATTCTAATTGTTTGTGTATTTTAGA
TTCCAACCTATGGAACTGATGAATGGGAGCAGTGGTGGAATGCCTTTAATGAGGAAAACCTGTTTTGCTC
AGAAGAAATGCCATCTAGTGATGATGAGGCTACTGCTGACTCTCAACATTCTACTCCTCCAAAAAAGAAG
AGAAAGGTAGAAGACCCCAAGGACTTTCCTTCAGAATTGCTAAGTTTTTTGAGTCATGCTGTGTTTAGTA
ATAGAACTCTTGCTTGCTTTGCTATTTACACCACAAAGGAAAAAGCTGCACTGCTATACAAGAAAATTAT
GGAAAAATATTCTGTAACCTTTATAAGTAGGCATAACAGTTATAATCATAACATACTGTTTTTTCTTACT
CCACACAGGCATAGAGTGTCTGCTATTAATAACTATGCTCAAAAATTGTGTACCTTTAGCTTTTTAATTT
GTAAAGGGGTTAATAAGGAATATTTGATGTATAGTGCCTTGACTAGAGATCATAATCAGCCATACCACAT
TTGTAGAGGTTTTACTTGCTTTAAAAAACCTCCCACACCTCCCCCTGAACCTGAAACATAAAATGAATGC
AATTGTTGTTGTTAACTTGTTTATTGCAGCTTATAATGGTTACAAATAAAGCAATAGCATCACAAATTTC
ACAAATAAAGCATTTTTTTCACTGCATTCTAGTTGTGGTTTGTCCAAACTCATCAATGTATCTTATCATG
TCTGGATCAACTGGATAACTCAAGCTAACCAAAATCATCCCAAACTTCCCACCCCATACCCTATTACCAC
TGCCAATTACCTGTGGTTTCATTTACTCTAAACCTGTGATTCCTCTGAATTATTTTCATTTTAAAGAAAT
TGTATTTGTTAAATATGTACTACAAACTTAGTAG
Features (pLannotate 1.2.2; 32 found; start..end, strand, type, name):
      1..330     +  CDS            nef (fragment): NEF_HV1BR - Experimental evidence at protein level: Swiss-Prot protein existence level 1. Extracellular Nef protein targets CD4(+) T-lymphocytes for apoptosis by interacting with CXCR4 surface receptors (PubMed:14990729). From Human immunodeficiency virus type 1 group M subtype B (isolate BRU/LAI) (HIV-1).
    378..635     +  LTR            5' LTR (truncated): truncated 5' long terminal repeat (LTR) from HIV-1
    682..807     +  misc_feature   HIV-1 Ψ: packaging signal of human immunodeficiency virus type 1
    791..1129    +  CDS            HIV-1 gag (fragment): gag protein from human immunodeficiency virus 1; gag
   1304..1537    +  misc_feature   RRE: The Rev response element (RRE) of HIV-1 allows for Rev-dependent mRNA export from the nucleus to the cytoplasm.
   1914..2014    +  CDS            Rev (fragment): human immunodeficiency virus 1 (HIV-1) Rev protein; rev; enhances nuclear export of unspliced and incompletely spliced viral mRNAs
   2033..2150    +  misc_feature   cPPT/CTS: central polypurine tract and central termination sequence of HIV-1
   2207..2418    +  promoter       EF-1α core promoter: core promoter for human elongation factor EF-1α
   2477..3190    +  CDS            EGFP: the original enhanced GFP (Yang et al., 1996) mammalian codon-optimized
   3296..3784    +  CDS            HYR1: GPX3_YEAST - Also known as GPX3 From Saccharomyces cerevisiae (strain ATCC 204508 / S288c) (Baker's yeast).
   3823..3865    +  misc_feature   MCS (fragment): pBluescript multiple cloning site
   3875..4463    +  misc_feature   WPRE: woodchuck hepatitis virus posttranscriptional regulatory element
   4482..4586    +  CDS            nef (fragment): NEF_HV1LA - Experimental evidence at protein level: Swiss-Prot protein existence level 1. Extracellular Nef protein targets CD4(+) T-lymphocytes for apoptosis by interacting with CXCR4 surface receptors. From Human immunodeficiency virus type 1 group M subtype B (isolate Lai) (HIV-1).
   4607..4640    +  protein_bind   loxP: Cre-mediated recombination occurs in the 8-bp core sequence (GCATACAT). Cre recombinase
   4660..4840    +  LTR            5' LTR (truncated): truncated 5' long terminal repeat (LTR) from HIV-1
   4865..4883    -  promoter       SP6 promoter: promoter for bacteriophage SP6 RNA polymerase
   5111..5390    +  CDS            TcR (fragment): tetracycline efflux protein; tet; confers resistance to tetracycline
   5391..5439    -  misc_feature   bom (fragment): basis of mobility region from pBR322
   5541..5576    -  CDS            rop (fragment): Rop protein, which maintains plasmids at low copy number; rop
   5671..5775    +  promoter       AmpR promoter: bla
   5776..6636    +  CDS            AmpR: β-lactamase; bla; confers resistance to ampicillin, carbenicillin, and related antibiotics
   6807..7395    +  rep_origin     ori: high-copy-number ColE1/pMB1/pBR322/pUC origin of replication
   7578..7634    +  CDS            lacI (fragment): lac repressor; lacI; The lac repressor binds to the lac operator to inhibit transcription in E. coli. This inhibition can be relieved by adding lactose or isopropyl-β-D-thiogalactopyranoside (IPTG).
   7641..7970    +  promoter       SV40 promoter: SV40 enhancer and early promoter
   8170..8289    +  CDS            gpt (fragment): XGPT_ECOLI - Also known as gpp, gxu. Experimental evidence at protein level: Swiss-Prot protein existence level 1. Purine salvage pathway enzyme that catalyzes the transfer of the ribosyl-5-phosphate group from 5-phospho-alpha-D-ribose 1- diphosphate (PRPP) to the N9 position of the 6-oxopurines guanine and xanthine to form the corresponding ribonucleotides GMP (guanosine 5'- monophosphate) and XMP (xanthosine 5'-monophosphate), with the release of PPi. To a lesser extent, also acts on hypoxanthine (PubMed:9100006, PubMed:3886014). Does not ribophosphorylate adenine (PubMed:3886014). From Esch
   8289..8624    +  CDS            gpt (fragment): XGPT_ECOLI - Also known as gpp, gxu. Experimental evidence at protein level: Swiss-Prot protein existence level 1. Purine salvage pathway enzyme that catalyzes the transfer of the ribosyl-5-phosphate group from 5-phospho-alpha-D-ribose 1- diphosphate (PRPP) to the N9 position of the 6-oxopurines guanine and xanthine to form the corresponding ribonucleotides GMP (guanosine 5'- monophosphate) and XMP (xanthosine 5'-monophosphate), with the release of PPi. To a lesser extent, also acts on hypoxanthine (PubMed:9100006, PubMed:3886014). Does not ribophosphorylate adenine (PubMed:3886014). From Esch
   8719..9024    +  CDS            frsA (fragment): FRSA_ECOLI - Also known as yafA. Experimental evidence at protein level: Swiss-Prot protein existence level 1. Catalyzes the hydrolysis of esters (PubMed:15808744). Displays esterase activity toward pNP-butyrate (PubMed:15808744). May stimulate mixed-acid fermentation by acting as a fermentation/respiration switch that down-regulates respiration and up- regulates fermentation rates (PubMed:15169777). From Escherichia coli (strain K12).
   9028..9102    +  CDS            small t antigen (fragment): SV40 (simian virus 40) small t antigen
   9104..9169    +  intron         small t intron: SV40 (simian virus 40) small t antigen intron
   9299..9319    +  CDS            SV40 NLS: nuclear localization signal of SV40 (simian virus 40) large T antigen
   9638..9721    +  CDS            large T antigen (fragment): large T antigen from SV40 (simian virus 40)
   9744..9878    +  polyA_signal   SV40 poly(A) signal: SV40 polyadenylation signal
