[The description below was written by a language model from this plasmid's Addgene catalogue record and pLannotate feature annotations shown in this document.]
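Description:
pEIGW roGFP2-Orp1 is an HIV-1-based lentiviral transfer plasmid of about 10 kb for expressing the cytosolic hydrogen peroxide sensor roGFP2-Orp1 in mammalian cells. The catalogue lists the backbone as pLPCX, which is a gammaretroviral vector. The annotated features instead show a lentiviral architecture: truncated HIV-1 LTRs, the Ψ packaging signal with an adjoining gag fragment, the Rev response element, the cPPT/CTS and nef remnants. This agrees with the stated lentiviral vector type but not with the backbone field. A single loxP site lies just upstream of the 3' LTR. In vectors of this design the site is copied into both LTRs on integration, so the provirus can be excised by Cre. The plasmid is propagated in E. coli through a high-copy ColE1/pUC-type origin with ampicillin selection. The remaining backbone carries pBR322-derived fragments and an SV40 promoter–gpt–SV40 poly(A) cassette outside the viral region.

The payload is driven by the EF-1α core promoter. A GFP-family open reading frame, annotated as EGFP by similarity but recorded as the redox-sensitive variant roGFP2, is followed after a short unannotated gap by the Saccharomyces cerevisiae thiol peroxidase Orp1 (HYR1/GPX3). The record describes roGFP2 as an N-terminal fusion on Orp1. A WPRE downstream enhances transcript expression. In this type of probe, Orp1 is oxidised by H2O2 and relays the oxidation to the adjacent roGFP2, changing its fluorescence properties to give a ratiometric readout of peroxide levels in living cells. No targeting signal is recorded within the fusion cassette, consistent with cytosolic expression, and no mammalian drug-selection marker is annotated within the LTR-flanked region. The depositor and sequencing-derived records differ slightly in length, and the depositor notes that these discrepancies should not affect function.
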