Addgene plasmid #64993: pEIGW roGFP2-Orp1
Purpose: Mammalian expression of cytosolic roGFP2-Orp1 (lentiviral vector)
Depositing lab: Tobias Dick. Depositing organization: Deutsches Krebsforschungszentrum (DKFZ). Publication: Proximity-based protein thiol oxidation by H2O2-scavenging peroxidases. Gutscher M, Sobotta MC, Wabnitz GH, Ballikaya S, Meyer AJ, Samstag Y, Dick TP. J Biol Chem. 2009 Nov 13;284(46):31532-40. doi: 10.1074/jbc.M109.059246. Epub 2009 Sep 15. PubMed 19755417.
Backbone
  Vector backbone: pLPCX
  Backbone manufacturer: Clontech
  Total vector size (bp): 10064
  Vector type: Mammalian Expression, Lentiviral
Growth in bacteria
  Bacterial resistance: Ampicillin, 100 μg/mL
  Growth temperature: 37°C
  Growth strain: Stbl3
  Copy number: Unknown
Gene/Insert
  Gene/Insert name: Orp1 (alt name: GPX3_YEAST)
  Species: S. cerevisiae (budding yeast)
  Entrez Gene: HYR1 (a.k.a. YIR037W, GPX3, ORP1)
  Tag / fusion protein: roGFP2 (N terminal on insert)
Terms and licenses: Academic/Nonprofit Terms; Industry Terms: Not Available to Industry
Depositor comments: Sequence discrepancies found during QC should not affect function
How to cite: pEIGW roGFP2-Orp1 was a gift from Tobias Dick (Addgene plasmid # 64993 ; http://n2t.net/addgene:64993 ; RRID:Addgene_64993)
