>Addgene plasmid #64993 | pEIGW roGFP2-Orp1 | addgene partial sequence | sequence record 116080 | WPRE-R 5'-CATAGCGTAAAAGGAGCAACA-3'
TCCAGAGGTTGATTATCGGAATTCCCTCGAGGTCGACGGTATCGCGATAAGCTTGATATCGAATTCGAAG
CTTGAGCTCGACTAGCTAGAGTCGCGGCCGCCTATTCCACCTCTTTCAAAAGTTCTTCGATGGTTTCGGA
CAACGAAGAAGGTTTGGTTAGTGAAGAGTATCTTTCGTACACTTTACCCTTTTTATCGACTAAGAATTTT
TCAAAATTCCATTTGATACCTCTCAAGCCCAACATACCGGATTTTTGGCTCTTCAAAAACTTGTAAACAG
GGTCCTCATTGCCACCATTAACGTCAATTTTTTTCATAATGGGGAAAGTCACGCCATAGTTCAGTTGGCA
GAACTGGGCAATTTCTTCATCAGAGCCAGGTTCTTGGTGGCCAAACTGGTTGCATGGGAACCCGATGATG
GTAAATCCTTCGTCCTTATAACGTTTGTACAAGGCCTCTAGTTCTTTGTATTGAGGAGTGAATCCACATT
TGGAGGCAACATTAACGATAAGCACCACTTTTCCCTTTAATTGGTCGAAGGGGAATGGTTGGCCTTTCTT
GTCAACAGGTGCTAGCTTATAGAATTCTGAGATATCGAATTCTCCTCCTGATCCTCCTCCTCCTGATCCT
CCTCCTCCTGATCCTCCTCCACCTGAACCACCACCACCTGAACCACCACCACCTGAACCACCACTAGTCT
TGTACAGCTCGT
