>Addgene plasmid #64993 | pEIGW roGFP2-Orp1 | addgene partial sequence | sequence record 117248 | EF1a-F_alt 5'-gccgtgaacgttctttttc-3'
GTCGTGACGCGGATCGGGATCGGCCTTTACGGCCGGTTACCCGGGCCACCATGGCAGTGAGCAAGGGCGA
GGAGCTGTTCACCGGGGTGGTGCCCATCCTGGTCGAGCTGGACGGCGACGTAAACGGCCACAAGTTCAGC
GTGTCCGGCGAGGGCGAGGGCGATGCCACCTACGGCAAGCTGACCCTGAAGTTCATCTCCACCACCGGCA
AGCTGCCCGTGCCCTGGCCCACCCTCGTGACCACCCTGACCTACGGCGTGCAGTGCTTCAGCCGCTACCC
CGACCACATGAAGCAGCACGACTTCTTCAAGTCCGCCATGCCCGAAGGCTACGTCCAGGAGCGCACCATC
TTCTTCAAGGACGACGGCAACTACAAGACCCGCGCCGAGGTGAAGTTCGAGGGCGACACCCTGGTGAACC
GCATCGAGCTGAAGGGCATCGACTTCAAGGAGGACGGCAACATCCTGGGGCACAAGCTGGAGTACAACTA
CAACTGCCACAACGTCTATATCATGGCCGACAAGCAGAAGAACGGCATCAAGGTGAACTTCAAGATCCGC
CACAACATCGAGGACGGCAGCGTGCAGCTCGCCGACCACTACCAGCAGAACACCCCCATCGGCGACGGCC
CCGTGCTGCTGCCCGACAACCACTACCTGAGCACCTGCTCCGCCCTGAGCAAAGA
